Addgene plasmid #49584: EGFP-Rab4AI46E
Purpose: expresses EGFP-Rab4AI46E in mammalian cells
Depositing lab: Marci Scidmore.
Backbone
  Vector backbone: EGFP C1
  Backbone manufacturer: Clontech
  Backbone size w/o insert (bp): 4700
  Total vector size (bp): 5300
  Vector type: Mammalian Expression
  Selectable markers: Neomycin (select with G418)
Growth in bacteria
  Bacterial resistance: Kanamycin, 50 μg/mL
  Growth temperature: 37°C
  Growth strain: DH5alpha
  Copy number: High Copy
Gene/Insert
  Gene/Insert name: Rab4AI46E
  Species: H. sapiens (human)
  Insert size (bp): 600
  Mutation: Isoleucine 46 to Glutamic Acid
  GenBank ID: AF498934
  Entrez Gene: RAB4A (a.k.a. HRES-1, HRES-1/RAB4, HRES1, RAB4)
  Promoter: CMV
  Tag / fusion protein: EGFP (N terminal on insert)
  Cloning method: Restriction Enzyme; 5′ cloning site BamHI/BglII (destroyed during cloning); 3′ cloning site XhoI/SalI (destroyed during cloning)
  Sequencing primers: 5′ EGFP C (CATGGTCCTGCTGGAGTTCGTG)
Resource information
  A portion of this plasmid was derived from a plasmid made by: Rab4A derived from pCDNA3.1+Rab4A purchased from Missouri S&T cDNA Resource Center cDNA.org
Terms and licenses: Academic/Nonprofit Terms; Industry Terms: Not Available to Industry
How to cite: EGFP-Rab4AI46E was a gift from Marci Scidmore (Addgene plasmid # 49584)
