[The description below was written by a language model from this plasmid's Addgene catalogue record and pLannotate feature annotations shown in this document.]
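Description:
EGFP-Rab4AI46E is a mammalian expression plasmid built on the Clontech EGFP C1 backbone, about 5.3–5.4 kb in total. It carries human RAB4A with an isoleucine-to-glutamic-acid substitution at residue 46. The roughly 600 bp Rab4A coding sequence, derived from a commercial pcDNA3.1-based cDNA clone, was inserted into the multiple cloning site by joining compatible ends (BamHI/BglII at the 5′ side, XhoI/SalI at the 3′ side). This joining destroyed the sites at both junctions. EGFP lies immediately upstream of the insert, so the protein is made as an N-terminally EGFP-tagged fusion. In the circular map the EGFP reading frame at the end of the numbered sequence runs across the origin into the RAB4A coding sequence at the start. Transcription is driven by the human cytomegalovirus immediate-early enhancer and promoter and terminated by the SV40 polyadenylation signal.

The plasmid replicates in E. coli at high copy from a ColE1/pUC-type origin, and an f1 origin is also present. A single Tn5 aminoglycoside phosphotransferase gene (NeoR/KanR) serves both hosts. A bacterial bla-type promoter drives it for kanamycin selection in bacteria, and the SV40 enhancer/early promoter, with an HSV TK polyadenylation signal, drives it for G418 selection of transfected mammalian cells. The small large T antigen, ble and bGH poly(A) fragments in the annotation appear to be backbone remnants rather than functional parts.

RAB4A is a small GTPase that cycles between GTP- and GDP-bound states and acts in vesicular and endosomal trafficking. The construct allows the I46E mutant to be expressed and visualised by fluorescence in mammalian cells. The record does not state what functional effect the mutation is meant to have.
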