Features (pLannotate 1.2.2; 15 found; start..end, strand, type, name):
      9..662     +  CDS            RAB4A: RAB4A_HUMAN - Also known as RAB4. Experimental evidence at protein level: Swiss-Prot protein existence level 1. Small GTPase which cycles between an active GTP-bound and an inactive GDP-bound state (PubMed:15907487, PubMed:16034420). Involved in protein transport (PubMed:29425100). Plays a role in vesicular traffic. Mediates VEGFR2 endosomal trafficking to enhance VEGFR2 signaling (PubMed:29425100). Acts as a regulator of platelet alpha- granule release during activation and aggregation of platelets (By similarity). From Homo sapiens (Human).
    667..692     +  misc_feature   MCS (fragment): multiple cloning site
    709..793     +  CDS            large T antigen (fragment): large T antigen from SV40 (simian virus 40)
    816..937     +  polyA_signal   SV40 poly(A) signal: SV40 polyadenylation signal
    971..1399    -  rep_origin     f1 ori (sequence partly withheld): f1 bacteriophage origin of replication; arrow indicates direction of (+) strand synthesis
   1426..1530    +  promoter       AmpR promoter: bla
   1532..1889    +  promoter       SV40 promoter: SV40 enhancer and early promoter
   1924..2718    +  CDS            NeoR/KanR: aminoglycoside phosphotransferase from Tn5; aph(3')-II (or nptII); confers resistance to neomycin, kanamycin, and G418 (Geneticin®)
   2739..2891    +  CDS            ble (fragment): BLE_KLEPN - Experimental evidence at protein level: Swiss-Prot protein existence level 1. Binding protein with a strong affinity to the bleomycin family of antibiotics. Binds to CL990; an antimitotic-antibiotic compound. From Klebsiella pneumoniae.
   2950..2997    +  polyA_signal   HSV TK poly(A) signal: herpes simplex virus thymidine kinase polyadenylation signal (Cole and Stacy, 1985)
   3088..3104    -  polyA_signal   bGH poly(A) signal (fragment): bovine growth hormone polyadenylation signal
   3326..3914    +  rep_origin     ori: high-copy-number ColE1/pMB1/pBR322/pUC origin of replication
   4089..4392    +  enhancer       CMV enhancer: human cytomegalovirus immediate early enhancer
   4393..4596    +  promoter       CMV promoter: human cytomegalovirus (CMV) immediate early promoter
   4641..5357    +  CDS            EGFP: EGFP is a basic (constitutively fluorescent) green fluorescent protein published in 1996, derived from Aequorea victoria. It is reported to be a rapidly-maturing weak dimer with moderate acid sensitivity.
>Addgene plasmid #49584 | EGFP-Rab4AI46E | depositor full sequence | sequence record 74234 | EGFP-Rab4AI46E sequence 5367 bps
GATCCACCATGTCGCAGACGGCCATGTCCGAAACCTACGATTTTTTGTTTAAGTTCTTGGTTATTGGAAA
TGCAGGAACTGGCAAATCTTGCTTACTTCATCAGTTTATTGAAAAAAAATTCAAAGATGACTCAAATCAT
ACAGAAGGAGTGGAATTTGGTTCAAAGATAATAAATGTTGGTGGTAAATATGTAAAGTTACAAATATGGG
ATACAGCAGGACAAGAACGATTCAGGTCCGTGACGAGAAGTTATTACCGAGGCGCGGCCGGGGCTCTCCT
CGTCTATGATATCACCAGCCGAGAAACCTACAATGCGCTTACTAATTGGTTAACAGATGCCCGAATGCTA
GCGAGCCAGAACATTGTGATCATCCTTTGTGGAAACAAGAAGGACCTGGATGCAGATCGTGAAGTTACCT
TCTTAGAAGCCTCCAGATTTGCTCAAGAAAATGAGCTGATGTTTTTGGAAACAAGTGCGCTCACAGGGGA
GAATGTAGAAGAGGCTTTTGTACAGTGTGCAAGAAAAATACTTAACAAAATCGAATCAGGTGAGCTGGAC
CCAGAAAGAATGGGCTCAGGTATTCAGTACGGAGATGCTGCCTTGAGACAGCTGAGGTCACCGCGGCGCG
CACAGGCCCCGAACGCTCAGGAGTGTGGTTGTTAGCTCGACGGTACCGCGGGCCCGGGATCCACCGGATC
TAGATAACTGATCATAATCAGCCATACCACATTTGTAGAGGTTTTACTTGCTTTAAAAAACCTCCCACAC
CTCCCCCTGAACCTGAAACATAAAATGAATGCAATTGTTGTTGTTAACTTGTTTATTGCAGCTTATAATG
GTTACAAATAAAGCAATAGCATCACAAATTTCACAAATAAAGCATTTTTTTCACTGCATTCTAGTTGTGG
TTTGTCCAAACTCATCAATGTATCTTAACGCGTAAATTGTAAGCGTTAATATTTTGTTAAAATTCGCGTT
AAATTTTTGTTAAATCAGCTCATTTTTTAACCAATAGGCCGAAATCGGCAAAATCCCTTATAAATCAAAA
GAATAGACCGAGATAGGGT
[37 nt withheld, positions 1070-1106]
AAAGAACGTGGACTCCAACGTCAAAGG
[49 nt withheld, positions 1134-1182]
T
[91 nt withheld, positions 1184-1274]
G
[124 nt withheld, positions 1276-1399]
CAGGTGGCACTTTTCGGGGAAATGTGCGCGGAACCCCTATTTGTTTATTTTTCTAAATACATTCAAATAT
GTATCCGCTCATGAGACAATAACCCTGATAAATGCTTCAATAATATTGAAAAAGGAAGAGTCCTGAGGCG
GAAAGAACCAGCTGTGGAATGTGTGTCAGTTAGGGTGTGGAAAGTCCCCAGGCTCCCCAGCAGGCAGAAG
TATGCAAAGCATGCATCTCAATTAGTCAGCAACCAGGTGTGGAAAGTCCCCAGGCTCCCCAGCAGGCAGA
AGTATGCAAAGCATGCATCTCAATTAGTCAGCAACCATAGTCCCGCCCCTAACTCCGCCCATCCCGCCCC
TAACTCCGCCCAGTTCCGCCCATTCTCCGCCCCATGGCTGACTAATTTTTTTTATTTATGCAGAGGCCGA
GGCCGCCTCGGCCTCTGAGCTATTCCAGAAGTAGTGAGGAGGCTTTTTTGGAGGCCTAGGCTTTTGCAAA
GATCGATCAAGAGACAGGATGAGGATCGTTTCGCATGATTGAACAAGATGGATTGCACGCAGGTTCTCCG
GCCGCTTGGGTGGAGAGGCTATTCGGCTATGACTGGGCACAACAGACAATCGGCTGCTCTGATGCCGCCG
TGTTCCGGCTGTCAGCGCAGGGGCGCCCGGTTCTTTTTGTCAAGACCGACCTGTCCGGTGCCCTGAATGA
ACTGCAAGACGAGGCAGCGCGGCTATCGTGGCTGGCCACGACGGGCGTTCCTTGCGCAGCTGTGCTCGAC
GTTGTCACTGAAGCGGGAAGGGACTGGCTGCTATTGGGCGAAGTGCCGGGGCAGGATCTCCTGTCATCTC
ACCTTGCTCCTGCCGAGAAAGTATCCATCATGGCTGATGCAATGCGGCGGCTGCATACGCTTGATCCGGC
TACCTGCCCATTCGACCACCAAGCGAAACATCGCATCGAGCGAGCACGTACTCGGATGGAAGCCGGTCTT
GTCGATCAGGATGATCTGGACGAAGAGCATCAGGGGCTCGCGCCAGCCGAACTGTTCGCCAGGCTCAAGG
CGAGCATGCCCGACGGCGAGGATCTCGTCGTGACCCATGGCGATGCCTGCTTGCCGAATATCATGGTGGA
AAATGGCCGCTTTTCTGGATTCATCGACTGTGGCCGGCTGGGTGTGGCGGACCGCTATCAGGACATAGCG
TTGGCTACCCGTGATATTGCTGAAGAGCTTGGCGGCGAATGGGCTGACCGCTTCCTCGTGCTTTACGGTA
TCGCCGCTCCCGATTCGCAGCGCATCGCCTTCTATCGCCTTCTTGACGAGTTCTTCTGAGCGGGACTCTG
GGGTTCGAAATGACCGACCAAGCGACGCCCAACCTGCCATCACGAGATTTCGATTCCACCGCCGCCTTCT
ATGAAAGGTTGGGCTTCGGAATCGTTTTCCGGGACGCCGGCTGGATGATCCTCCAGCGCGGGGATCTCAT
GCTGGAGTTCTTCGCCCACCCTAGGGGGAGGCTAACTGAAACACGGAAGGAGACAATACCGGAAGGAACC
CGCGCTATGACGGCAATAAAAAGACAGAATAAAACGCACGGTGTTGGGTCGTTTGTTCATAAACGCGGGG
TTCGGTCCCAGGGCTGGCACTCTGTCGATACCCCACCGAGACCCCATTGGGGCCAATACGCCCGCGTTTC
TTCCTTTTCCCCACCCCACCCCCCAAGTTCGGGTGAAGGCCCAGGGCTCGCAGCCAACGTCGGGGCGGCA
GGCCCTGCCATAGCCTCAGGTTACTCATATATACTTTAGATTGATTTAAAACTTCATTTTTAATTTAAAA
GGATCTAGGTGAAGATCCTTTTTGATAATCTCATGACCAAAATCCCTTAACGTGAGTTTTCGTTCCACTG
AGCGTCAGACCCCGTAGAAAAGATCAAAGGATCTTCTTGAGATCCTTTTTTTCTGCGCGTAATCTGCTGC
TTGCAAACAAAAAAACCACCGCTACCAGCGGTGGTTTGTTTGCCGGATCAAGAGCTACCAACTCTTTTTC
CGAAGGTAACTGGCTTCAGCAGAGCGCAGATACCAAATACTGTCCTTCTAGTGTAGCCGTAGTTAGGCCA
CCACTTCAAGAACTCTGTAGCACCGCCTACATACCTCGCTCTGCTAATCCTGTTACCAGTGGCTGCTGCC
AGTGGCGATAAGTCGTGTCTTACCGGGTTGGACTCAAGACGATAGTTACCGGATAAGGCGCAGCGGTCGG
GCTGAACGGGGGGTTCGTGCACACAGCCCAGCTTGGAGCGAACGACCTACACCGAACTGAGATACCTACA
GCGTGAGCTATGAGAAAGCGCCACGCTTCCCGAAGGGAGAAAGGCGGACAGGTATCCGGTAAGCGGCAGG
GTCGGAACAGGAGAGCGCACGAGGGAGCTTCCAGGGGGAAACGCCTGGTATCTTTATAGTCCTGTCGGGT
TTCGCCACCTCTGACTTGAGCGTCGATTTTTGTGATGCTCGTCAGGGGGGCGGAGCCTATGGAAAAACGC
CAGCAACGCGGCCTTTTTACGGTTCCTGGCCTTTTGCTGGCCTTTTGCTCACATGTTCTTTCCTGCGTTA
TCCCCTGATTCTGTGGATAACCGTATTACCGCCATGCATTAGTTATTAATAGTAATCAATTACGGGGTCA
TTAGTTCATAGCCCATATATGGAGTTCCGCGTTACATAACTTACGGTAAATGGCCCGCCTGGCTGACCGC
CCAACGACCCCCGCCCATTGACGTCAATAATGACGTATGTTCCCATAGTAACGCCAATAGGGACTTTCCA
TTGACGTCAATGGGTGGAGTATTTACGGTAAACTGCCCACTTGGCAGTACATCAAGTGTATCATATGCCA
AGTACGCCCCCTATTGACGTCAATGACGGTAAATGGCCCGCCTGGCATTATGCCCAGTACATGACCTTAT
GGGACTTTCCTACTTGGCAGTACATCTACGTATTAGTCATCGCTATTACCATGGTGATGCGGTTTTGGCA
GTACATCAATGGGCGTGGATAGCGGTTTGACTCACGGGGATTTCCAAGTCTCCACCCCATTGACGTCAAT
GGGAGTTTGTTTTGGCACCAAAATCAACGGGACTTTCCAAAATGTCGTAACAACTCCGCCCCATTGACGC
AAATGGGCGGTAGGCGTGTACGGTGGGAGGTCTATATAAGCAGAGCTGGTTTAGTGAACCGTCAGATCCG
CTAGCGCTACCGGTCGCCACCATGGTGAGCAAGGGCGAGGAGCTGTTCACCGGGGTGGTGCCCATCCTGG
TCGAGCTGGACGGCGACGTAAACGGCCACAAGTTCAGCGTGTCCGGCGAGGGCGAGGGCGATGCCACCTA
CGGCAAGCTGACCCTGAAGTTCATCTGCACCACCGGCAAGCTGCCCGTGCCCTGGCCCACCCTCGTGACC
ACCCTGACCTACGGCGTGCAGTGCTTCAGCCGCTACCCCGACCACATGAAGCAGCACGACTTCTTCAAGT
CCGCCATGCCCGAAGGCTACGTCCAGGAGCGCACCATCTTCTTCAAGGACGACGGCAACTACAAGACCCG
CGCCGAGGTGAAGTTCGAGGGCGACACCCTGGTGAACCGCATCGAGCTGAAGGGCATCGACTTCAAGGAG
GACGGCAACATCCTGGGGCACAAGCTGGAGTACAACTACAACAGCCACAACGTCTATATCATGGCCGACA
AGCAGAAGAACGGCATCAAGGTGAACTTCAAGATCCGCCACAACATCGAGGACGGCAGCGTGCAGCTCGC
CGACCACTACCAGCAGAACACCCCCATCGGCGACGGCCCCGTGCTGCTGCCCGACAACCACTACCTGAGC
ACCCAGTCCGCCCTGAGCAAAGACCCCAACGAGAAGCGCGATCACATGGTCCTGCTGGAGTTCGTGACCG
CCGCCGGGATCACTCTCGGCATGGACGAGCTGTACAAGTCCGGACTCA
