>Addgene plasmid #49584 | EGFP-Rab4AI46E | addgene partial sequence | sequence record 76264 | EGFP-C 5'-CATGGTCCTGCTGGAGTTCGTG-3'
TCTCGGCATGGACGAGCTGTACAAGTCCGGACTCAGATCCACCATGTCGCAGACGGCCATGTCCGAAACC
TACGATTTTTTGTTTAAGTTCTTGGTTATTGGAAATGCAGGAACTGGCAAATCTTGCTTACTTCATCAGT
TTATTGAAAAAAAATTCAAAGATGACTCAAATCATACAGAAGGAGTGGAATTTGGTTCAAAGATAATAAA
TGTTGGTGGTAAATATGTAAAGTTACAAATATGGGATACAGCAGGACAAGAACGATTCAGGTCCGTGACG
AGAAGTTATTACCGAGGCGCGGCCGGGGCTCTCCTCGTCTATGATATCACCAGCCGAGAAACCTACAATG
CGCTTACTAATTGGTTAACAGATGCCCGAATGCTAGCGAGCCAGAACATTGTGATCATCCTTTGTGGAAA
CAAGAAGGACCTGGATGCAGATCGTGAAGTTACCTTCTTAGAAGCCTCCAGATTTGCTCAAGAAAATGAG
CTGATGTTTTTGGAAACAAGTGCGCTCACAGGGGAGAATGTAGAAGAGGCTTTTGTACAGTGTGCAAGAA
AAATACTTAACAAAATCGAATCAGGTGAGCTGGACCCAGAAAGAATGGGCTCAGGTATTCAGTACGGAGA
TGCTGCCTTGAGACAGCTGAGGTCACCGCGGCGCGCACAGGCCCCGAACGCTCAGGAGTGTGGTTGTTAG
CTCGACGGTACCGCGGGCCCGGGATCCACCGGATCTAGATAACTGATCATAATCAGCCATACCACATTTG
TAGAGGTTTTACTTGCTTTAAAAAACCTCCCACACCTCCCCCTGAACCTGAAACATAAAATGAATGCAAT
TGTTGTTGTTAACTTGTTTATTGCAGCTTATAATGGTTACAAATAAAGCAATAGCATCACAAATTTCACA
AATAAAGCATTTTTTTCACTGCATTCTAGTTGTGGTTTGTCCAAACTCATCAATGTATCTTAACGCGTAA
ATTGTAAG
